>Addgene plasmid #209989 | pLP2 | addgene full sequence | sequence record 471043 | Addgene NGS Result
TTATCCACAGAATCAGGGGATAACGCAGGAAAGAACATGTGAGCAAAAGGCCAGCAAAAGGCCAGGAACC
GTAAAAAGGCCGCGTTGCTGGCGTTTTTCCATAGGCTCCGCCCCCCTGACGAGCATCACAAAAATCGACG
CTCAAGTCAGAGGTGGCGAAACCCGACAGGACTATAAAGATACCAGGCGTTTCCCCCTGGAAGCTCCCTC
GTGCGCTCTCCTGTTCCGACCCTGCCGCTTACCGGATACCTGTCCGCCTTTCTCCCTTCGGGAAGCGTGG
CGCTTTCTCATAGCTCACGCTGTAGGTATCTCAGTTCGGTGTAGGTCGTTCGCTCCAAGCTGGGCTGTGT
GCACGAACCCCCCGTTCAGCCCGACCGCTGCGCCTTATCCGGTAACTATCGTCTTGAGTCCAACCCGGTA
AGACACGACTTATCGCCACTGGCAGCAGCCACTGGTAACAGGATTAGCAGAGCGAGGTATGTAGGCGGTG
CTACAGAGTTCTTGAAGTGGTGGCCTAACTACGGCTACACTAGAAGAACAGTATTTGGTATCTGCGCTCT
GCTGAAGCCAGTTACCTTCGGAAAAAGAGTTGGTAGCTCTTGATCCGGCAAACAAACCACCGCTGGTAGC
GGTGGTTTTTTTGTTTGCAAGCAGCAGATTACGCGCAGAAAAAAAGGATCTCAAGAAGATCCTTTGATCT
TTTCTACGGGGTCTGACGCTCAGTGGAACGAAAACTCACGTTAAGGGATTTTGGTCATGAGATTATCAAA
AAGGATCTTCACCTAGATCCTTTTAAATTAAAAATGAAGTTTTAAATCAATCTAAAGTATATATGAGTAA
ACTTGGTCTGACAGCTCGAGGCTTGGGGTCTCGTGAGACGATTCTCACCAATAAAAAACGCCCGGCGGCA
ACCGAGCGTTCTGAACAAATCCAGATGGAGTTCTGAGGTCATTACTGGATCTATCAACAGGAGTCCAAGC
GAGCTCGATATCAAATTACGCCCCGCCCTGCCACTCGTCGCAGTACTGTTGTAATTCATTAAGCATTCTG
CCGACATGGAAGCCATCACAAACGGCATGATGAACCTGAATCGCCAGCGGCATCAGCACCTTGTCGCCTT
GCGTATAATATTTGCCCATGGTGAAAACGGGGGCGAAGAAGTTGTCCATATTGGCCACGTTTAAATCAAA
ACTGGTGAAACTCACCCAGGGATTGGCTGATACGAAAAACATATTCTCAATAAACCCTTTAGGGAAATAG
GCCAGGTTTTCACCGTAACACGCCACATCTTGCGAATATATGTGTAGAAACTGCCGGAAATCGTCGTGGT
ATTCACTCCAGAGTGATGAAAACGTTTCAGTTTGCTCATGGAAAACGGTGTAACAAGGGTGAACACTATC
CCATATCACCAGCTCACCGTCTTTCATTGCCATACGAAATTCCGGATGAGCATTCATCAGGCGGGCAAGA
ATGTGAATAAAGGCCGGATAAAACTTGTGCTTATTTTTCTTTACGGTCTTTAAAAAGGCCGTAATATCCA
GCTGAACGGTCTGGTTATAGGTACATTGAGCAACTGACTGAAATGCCTCAAAATGTTCTTTACGATGCCA
TTGGGATATATCAACGGTGGTATATCCAGTGATTTTTTTCTCCATTTTAGCTTCCTTAGCTCCTGAAAAT
CTCGATAACTCAAAAAATACGCCCGGTAGTGATCTTATTTCATTATGGTGAAAGTTGGAACCTCTTACGT
GCCCGATCAACTCGAGTGCCACCTGACGTCTAAGAAACCATTATTATCATGACATTAACCTATAAAAATA
GGCGTATCACGAGGCAGAATTTCAGCGTCTCATGAGACCCGGAAAGTGAAACGTGATTTCATGCGTCATT
TTGAACATTTTGTAAATCTTATTTAATAATGTGTGCGGCAATTCACATTTAATTTATGAATGTTTTCTTA
ACATCGCGGCAACTCAAGAAACGGCAGGTTCGGATCTTAGCTACTAGAGAAAGAGGGTGATGCTGCCAAC
TTACTGATTTAGTGTATGATGGTGTTTTTGAGGTGCTCCAGTGGCTTCTGTTTCTATCAGCTGTCCCTCC
TGTTCAGCTACTGACGGGGTGGTGCGTAACGGCAAAAGCACCGCCGGACATCAGCGCTATCTCTGCTCTC
ACTGCCGTAAAACATGGCAACTGCAGTTCACTTACACCGCTTCTCAACCCGGTACGCACCAGAAAATCAT
TGATATGGCCATGAATGGCGTTGGATGCCGGGCAACAGCCCGCATTATGGGCGTTGGCCTCAACACGATT
TTACGTCACTTAAAAAACTCAGGCCGCAGTCGGTAACCTCGCGCATACAGCCGGGCAGTGACGTCATCGT
CTGCGCGGAAATGGACGAACAGTGGGGCTATGTCGGGGCTAAATCGCGCCAGCGCTGGCTGTTTTACGCG
TATGACAGTCTCCGGAAGACGGTTGTTGCGCACGTATTCGGTGAACGCACTATGGCGACGCTGGGGCGTC
TTATGAGCCTGCTGTCACCCTTTGACGTGGTGATATGGATGACGGATGGCTGGCCGCTGTATGAATCCCG
CCTGAAGGGAAAGCTGCACGTAATCAGCAAGCGATATACGCAGCGAATTGAGCGGCATAACCTGAATCTG
AGGCAGCACCTGGCACGGCTGGGACGGAAGTCGCTGTCGTTCTCAAAATCGGTGGAGCTGCATGACAAAG
TCATCGGGCATTATCTGAACATAAAACACTATCAATAAGTTGGAGTCATTACCGAGAAAGAGGAGAAATA
CTAGATGGTTTCTAAAGGTGAAGCAGTGATCAAAGAATTTATGCGCTTCAAAGTTCACATGGAAGGTTCT
ATGAACGGCCACGAATTTGAAATTGAAGGTGAAGGCGAAGGTCGTCCATACGAAGGTACTCAAACCGCAA
AACTGAAAGTTACCAAAGGTGGTCCACTGCCATTTTCTTGGGATATTCTGTCTCCACAATTTATGTACGG
TTCTCGTGCATTTATCAAACACCCAGCAGATATTCCAGACTACTACAAACAATCTTTTCCGGAAGGTTTC
AAATGGGAACGTGTTATGAATTTTGAAGATGGTGGTGCAGTTACGGTTACCCAAGATACCTCTCTGGAAG
ATGGTACTCTGATCTACAAAGTTAAACTGCGTGGTACTAACTTTCCACCAGATGGTCCAGTTATGCAGAA
AAAAACCATGGGTTGGGAAGCATCTACCGAACGTCTGTACCCAGAAGATGGCGTTCTGAAAGGTGATATC
AAAATGGCACTGCGTCTGAAAGATGGCGGTCGTTACCTGGCAGATTTCAAAACCACCTACAAAGCGAAAA
AACCAGTTCAAATGCCAGGTGCATACAACGTTGATCGTAAACTGGATATTACCAGCCACAACGAAGATTA
CACCGTTGTTGAACAATACGAACGTTCTGAAGGCCGTCACTCTACCGGTGGTATGGATGAACTGTACAAA
TAACCAGGCATCAAATAAAACGAAAGGCTCAGTCGAAAGACTGGGCCTTTCGTTTTATCTGTTGTTTGTC
GGTGAACGCTCTCTACTAGAGTCACACTGGCTCACCTTCGGGTGGGCCTTTCTGCGTTTATACAGCTCAC
TCAAAGGCGGTAATACGG
Features (pLannotate 1.2.2; 9 found; start..end, strand, type, name):
     96..684     -  rep_origin     ori: high-copy-number ColE1/pMB1/pBR322/pUC origin of replication
    881..975     -  terminator     lambda t0 terminator: transcription terminator from phage lambda
    999..1655    -  CDS            cat: CAT_ECOLX - Experimental evidence at protein level: Swiss-Prot protein existence level 1. This enzyme is an effector of chloramphenicol resistance in bacteria. From Escherichia coli. This protein is used as a marker in many commonly used cloning vectors, such as pACYC184.
   1656..1753    -  promoter       cat promoter: promoter of the E. coli cat gene encoding chloramphenicol acetyltransferase
   2016..2783    +  mobile_element IS1: prokaryotic transposable element IS1
   2805..3500    +  CDS            mScarlet-I: mScarlet-I is a basic (constitutively fluorescent) red fluorescent protein published in 2016, derived from synthetic construct. It is reported to be a rapidly-maturing monomer with moderate acid sensitivity.
   3512..3583    +  terminator     rrnB T1 terminator: transcription terminator T1 from the E. coli rrnB gene
   3599..3626    +  terminator     T7Te terminator: phage T7 early transcription terminator
   3633..3658    -  rep_origin     RSF ori (fragment): Plasmids containing the RSF 1030 origin of replication can be propagated in E. coli cells that contain additional plasmids with compatible origins.
