>Addgene plasmid #209989 | pLP2 Sequencing Result | analyzer sequence | sequence record 419486
TTATCCACAGAATCAGGGGATAACGCAGGAAAGAACATGTGAGCAAAAGGCCAGCAAAAGGCCAGGAACC
GTAAAAAGGCCGCGTTGCTGGCGTTTTTCCATAGGCTCCGCCCCCCTGACGAGCATCACAAAAATCGACG
CTCAAGTCAGAGGTGGCGAAACCCGACAGGACTATAAAGATACCAGGCGTTTCCCCCTGGAAGCTCCCTC
GTGCGCTCTCCTGTTCCGACCCTGCCGCTTACCGGATACCTGTCCGCCTTTCTCCCTTCGGGAAGCGTGG
CGCTTTCTCATAGCTCACGCTGTAGGTATCTCAGTTCGGTGTAGGTCGTTCGCTCCAAGCTGGGCTGTGT
GCACGAACCCCCCGTTCAGCCCGACCGCTGCGCCTTATCCGGTAACTATCGTCTTGAGTCCAACCCGGTA
AGACACGACTTATCGCCACTGGCAGCAGCCACTGGTAACAGGATTAGCAGAGCGAGGTATGTAGGCGGTG
CTACAGAGTTCTTGAAGTGGTGGCCTAACTACGGCTACACTAGAAGAACAGTATTTGGTATCTGCGCTCT
GCTGAAGCCAGTTACCTTCGGAAAAAGAGTTGGTAGCTCTTGATCCGGCAAACAAACCACCGCTGGTAGC
GGTGGTTTTTTTGTTTGCAAGCAGCAGATTACGCGCAGAAAAAAAGGATCTCAAGAAGATCCTTTGATCT
TTTCTACGGGGTCTGACGCTCAGTGGAACGAAAACTCACGTTAAGGGATTTTGGTCATGAGATTATCAAA
AAGGATCTTCACCTAGATCCTTTTAAATTAAAAATGAAGTTTTAAATCAATCTAAAGTATATATGAGTAA
ACTTGGTCTGACAGCTCGAGGCTTGGGGTCTCGTGAGACGATTCTCACCAATAAAAAACGCCCGGCGGCA
ACCGAGCGTTCTGAACAAATCCAGATGGAGTTCTGAGGTCATTACTGGATCTATCAACAGGAGTCCAAGC
GAGCTCGATATCAAATTACGCCCCGCCCTGCCACTCGTCGCAGTACTGTTGTAATTCATTAAGCATTCTG
CCGACATGGAAGCCATCACAAACGGCATGATGAACCTGAATCGCCAGCGGCATCAGCACCTTGTCGCCTT
GCGTATAATATTTGCCCATGGTGAAAACGGGGGCGAAGAAGTTGTCCATATTGGCCACGTTTAAATCAAA
ACTGGTGAAACTCACCCAGGGATTGGCTGATACGAAAAACATATTCTCAATAAACCCTTTAGGGAAATAG
GCCAGGTTTTCACCGTAACACGCCACATCTTGCGAATATATGTGTAGAAACTGCCGGAAATCGTCGTGGT
ATTCACTCCAGAGTGATGAAAACGTTTCAGTTTGCTCATGGAAAACGGTGTAACAAGGGTGAACACTATC
CCATATCACCAGCTCACCGTCTTTCATTGCCATACGAAATTCCGGATGAGCATTCATCAGGCGGGCAAGA
ATGTGAATAAAGGCCGGATAAAACTTGTGCTTATTTTTCTTTACGGTCTTTAAAAAGGCCGTAATATCCA
GCTGAACGGTCTGGTTATAGGTACATTGAGCAACTGACTGAAATGCCTCAAAATGTTCTTTACGATGCCA
TTGGGATATATCAACGGTGGTATATCCAGTGATTTTTTTCTCCATTTTAGCTTCCTTAGCTCCTGAAAAT
CTCGATAACTCAAAAAATACGCCCGGTAGTGATCTTATTTCATTATGGTGAAAGTTGGAACCTCTTACGT
GCCCGATCAACTCGAGTGCCACCTGACGTCTAAGAAACCATTATTATCATGACATTAACCTATAAAAATA
GGCGTATCACGAGGCAGAATTTCAGCGTCTCATGAGACCCGGAAAGTGAAACGTGATTTCATGCGTCATT
TTGAACATTTTGTAAATCTTATTTAATAATGTGTGCGGCAATTCACATTTAATTTATGAATGTTTTCTTA
ACATCGCGGCAACTCAAGAAACGGCAGGTTCGGATCTTAGCTACTAGAGAAAGAGGAGAAATACTAGATG
GTTTCTAAAGGTGAAGCAGTGATCAAAGAATTTATGCGCTTCAAAGTTCACATGGAAGGTTCTATGAACG
GCCACGAATTTGAAATTGAAGGTGAAGGCGAAGGTCGTCCATACGAAGGTACTCAAACCGCAAAACTGAA
AGTTACCAAAGGTGGTCCACTGCCATTTTCTTGGGATATTCTGTCTCCACAATTTATGTACGGTTCTCGT
GCATTTATCAAACACCCAGCAGATATTCCAGACTACTACAAACAATCTTTTCCGGAAGGTTTCAAATGGG
AACGTGTTATGAATTTTGAAGATGGTGGTGCAGTTACGGTTACCCAAGATACCTCTCTGGAAGATGGTAC
TCTGATCTACAAAGTTAAACTGCGTGGTACTAACTTTCCACCAGATGGTCCAGTTATGCAGAAAAAAACC
ATGGGTTGGGAAGCATCTACCGAACGTCTGTACCCAGAAGATGGCGTTCTGAAAGGTGATATCAAAATGG
CACTGCGTCTGAAAGATGGCGGTCGTTACCTGGCAGATTTCAAAACCACCTACAAAGCGAAAAAACCAGT
TCAAATGCCAGGTGCATACAACGTTGATCGTAAACTGGATATTACCAGCCACAACGAAGATTACACCGTT
GTTGAACAATACGAACGTTCTGAAGGCCGTCACTCTACCGGTGGTATGGATGAACTGTACAAATAACCAG
GCATCAAATAAAACGAAAGGCTCAGTCGAAAGACTGGGCCTTTCGTTTTATCTGTTGTTTGTCGGTGAAC
GCTCTCTACTAGAGTCACACTGGCTCACCTTCGGGTGGGCCTTTCTGCGTTTATACAGCTCACTCAAAGG
CGGTAATACGG
Features (pLannotate 1.2.2; 8 found; start..end, strand, type, name):
     96..684     -  rep_origin     ori: high-copy-number ColE1/pMB1/pBR322/pUC origin of replication
    881..975     -  terminator     lambda t0 terminator: transcription terminator from phage lambda
    999..1655    -  CDS            cat: CAT_ECOLX - Experimental evidence at protein level: Swiss-Prot protein existence level 1. This enzyme is an effector of chloramphenicol resistance in bacteria. From Escherichia coli. This protein is used as a marker in many commonly used cloning vectors, such as pACYC184.
   1656..1753    -  promoter       cat promoter: promoter of the E. coli cat gene encoding chloramphenicol acetyltransferase
   2028..2723    +  CDS            mScarlet-I: mScarlet-I is a basic (constitutively fluorescent) red fluorescent protein published in 2016, derived from synthetic construct. It is reported to be a rapidly-maturing monomer with moderate acid sensitivity.
   2735..2806    +  terminator     rrnB T1 terminator: transcription terminator T1 from the E. coli rrnB gene
   2822..2849    +  terminator     T7Te terminator: phage T7 early transcription terminator
   2856..2881    -  rep_origin     RSF ori (fragment): Plasmids containing the RSF 1030 origin of replication can be propagated in E. coli cells that contain additional plasmids with compatible origins.
