[The description below was written by a language model from this plasmid's Addgene catalogue record and pLannotate feature annotations shown in this document.]
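Description:
pLP2 is an empty Golden Gate entry vector from the Marburg Collection, a modular DNA assembly framework developed for synthetic biology in Vibrio natriegens; its original collection name was pMC_V_09_Res_Entry_mScarlet-I_(Vn). It is intended to receive and store Level 0 parts of two kinds: resistance cassettes, and the E. coli shuttle part that lacks an E. coli origin. The plasmid carries no insert. It is maintained in E. coli under chloramphenicol selection, provided by a cat gene driven by its native promoter and followed by the lambda t0 terminator. The annotated replication origin is a ColE1/pMB1-type ori that the annotation tool labels as high copy, whereas the catalogue lists the plasmid as low copy; the record does not resolve this difference. A very short RSF1030 origin fragment is also annotated at the end of the sequence and is probably only a partial match.

The placeholder in the cloning position is an mScarlet-I red fluorescent protein cassette, terminated by the rrnB T1 and T7Te terminators and listed in the catalogue as the selectable marker. In entry vectors of this type such a reporter generally serves as a visual dropout marker, so that colonies that have exchanged it for a part lose their red colour. The promoter driving mScarlet-I and the Type IIS restriction sites used for part insertion are not annotated in the feature tables.

Two sequence records accompany the entry. The shorter one (2,881 nt) has no IS1 element, while the full NGS record (3,658 nt) contains an IS1 transposable element just upstream of the mScarlet-I coding sequence. The depositors acknowledge this insertion and state that it should not affect mScarlet-I expression.
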