Addgene plasmid #209989: pLP2
Purpose: (Empty Backbone) Entry vector to store Level 0 resistance cassette parts and E. coli shuttle part (containing no E. coli ori)
Depositing lab: Georg Fritz & Thorsten Mascher. Depositing organization: University of Western Australia. Publication: The Marburg Collection: A Golden Gate DNA Assembly Framework for Synthetic Biology Applications in Vibrio natriegens. Stukenberg D, Hensel T, Hoff J, Daniel B, Inckemann R, Tedeschi JN, Nousch F, Fritz G. ACS Synth Biol. 2021 Aug 20;10(8):1904-1919. doi: 10.1021/acssynbio.1c00126. Epub 2021 Jul 13. PubMed 34255476.
Backbone
  Vector backbone: pLP2
  Vector type: Bacterial Expression
  Selectable markers: mScarlet-I
Growth in bacteria
  Bacterial resistance: Chloramphenicol, 25 μg/mL
  Growth temperature: 37°C
  Growth strain: DH5alpha
  Copy number: Low Copy
Gene/Insert
  Gene/Insert name: None
Terms and licenses: Academic/Nonprofit Terms; Industry Terms: Not Available to Industry
Depositor comments: Original Marburg Collection name: pMC_V_09_Res_Entry_mScarlet-I_(Vn). Please note that there is an IS1 element upstream of the mScarlet-I coding sequence. The depositing lab has confirmed that this should not affect the final mScarlet-I expression.
How to cite: pLP2 was a gift from Georg Fritz & Thorsten Mascher (Addgene plasmid # 209989 ; http://n2t.net/addgene:209989 ; RRID:Addgene_209989)
